>Addgene plasmid #32668 | pISceI Dusp6:memGFP | addgene partial sequence | sequence record 38691 | M13pUC-Fwd 5'-CCCAGTCACGACGTTGTAAAACG-3'
TAATACGACTCACTATAGGGCGAATTGGGTACCGGGCCCCCCCTCGAGGTCGACGGTATCGATAAGCTTG
ATATCGAATTCATCATACGAATTAGCCACTAAATGCAAAAGTTACGAATTGCTGTGAGATTGTGTTGCAC
ATTTGCATGCAAAAACAGTACAACGTAAAAAGTGTGTGCTGTGTGTGGGTCTGTCCACTGTGTGTGTCTC
TGTGAACTTTGTAATGACATTATGTGTGACTCATCAAAAGGCTTACATTAACCCCACAACAAATACATCA
AATAATCATTGGAAAAGTTCTTACTGTAGTATTTCTCACAAATATTACGTGAGATCTGCTTCCTTCATGT
CTGTCACTGTGCTGTTTATCTTACACAGCTGAGGCGGAGATTGAGGCACACTATGACTGGCACATGGGAA
CGGTGGGTGGGGAAAACCAGCATTAAAGGCACAGACCACAAAAACAGCTACAAGATGCTCAGAGCTGATG
GGTGTTTTGAGCTGAAACTTCACAGACACATTCTCGAGAAAAAAAATCTTAAATCTTGAAAAAGGGGTAA
ATTAGGTGCCCTTTAAGCTAAATATTTTTCCTATATATATATATATATATATATATATATATATATATAT
ATATATATATATATATATATATA
