>Addgene plasmid #32668 | pISceI Dusp6:memGFP | addgene partial sequence | sequence record 38694 | M13pUC-Rev 5'-AGCGGATAACAATTTCACACAGG-3'
TAACCCTCACTAAAGGGAACAAAAGCTGGAGCTCCACCGCGGTGGCGGCCGCTCTAGAACTAGTAACGGC
CGCCAGTGTGCTGGAATTCGCCCTTAAAACTAGTGCCGCGAATTAAAAAACCTCCCACACCTCCCCCTGA
ACCTGAAACATAAAATGAATGCAATTGTTGTTGTTAACTTGTTTATTGCAGCTTATAATGGTTACAAATA
AAGCAATAGCATCACAAATTTCACAAATAAAGCATTTTTTTCACTGCATTCTAGTTGTGGTTTGTCCAAA
CTCATCAATGTATTTTATCATGTCTGGATCTACGTAATACGACTCACTATAGTTCTAGATCAGGAGAGCA
CACACTTGCAGCTCATGCAGCCGGGGCCACTCTCATCAGGAGGGTTCAGCTTAGATCTTCCTCCTCCCTT
GTACAGCTCGTCCATGCCGAGAGTGATCCCGGCGGCGGTCACGAACTCCAGCAGGACCATGTGATCGCGC
TTCTCGTTGGGGTCTTTGCTCAGGGCGGACTGGGTGCTCAGGTAGTGGTTGTCGGGCAGCAGCACGGGGC
CGTCGCCGATGGGGGTGTTCTGCTGGTAGTGGTCGGCGAGCTGCACGCTGCCGTCCTCGATGTTGTGGCG
GATCTTGAAGTTCACCTTGATGCCGTTCTTCTGCTTGTCGGCCATGATATAGACGTTGTGGCTGTTGTAG
TTGTACTCCAGCTTGTGCCCCAGGATGTTGCCGTCCTCCTTGAAGTTGATGCCCTTCAGCTCGATGCGGT
TCACCAGGGTGTCGCCCTCGAACTTCACCTCGGCGCGGGTCTTGTAGTTGCCGTCGTCCTTGAAGAAGAT
GGTGCGCTCCTGGACGTAGC
