[The description below was written by a language model from this plasmid's Addgene catalogue record.]
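Description:
pISceI Dusp6:memGFP is a zebrafish transgenesis plasmid built on the pSceImemGFP backbone (about 4 kb) and propagated in E. coli under ampicillin selection. The record gives no feature table and lists the copy number as unknown, so the origin of replication is not stated. As the name indicates, the backbone belongs to the I-SceI meganuclease class of transgenesis vectors. In these vectors the transgene cassette is typically flanked by recognition sites for the rare-cutting I-SceI enzyme, and co-injecting plasmid and enzyme into early embryos improves genomic integration and germline transmission. The exact positions of these sites are not documented in the record.

The insert is a roughly 10 kb fragment of zebrafish (D. rerio) genomic sequence described as the dusp6 (also known as Mkp3) promoter. It was cloned into a single KpnI site, which is retained at both ends, so orientation would have had to be checked after cloning. The fragment lies upstream of the backbone-encoded reporter, which the catalogue lists as EGFP; the "mem" in the name implies a membrane-targeted form, although the targeting motif is not specified. The result is a reporter construct in which dusp6 regulatory sequences drive membrane-localised green fluorescence, outlining the shapes of expressing cells in live embryos.

The associated publication concerns anteroposterior asymmetry of the ciliated Kupffer's vesicle. This suggests the construct was used to generate transgenic fish or embryos for visualising cell morphology and arrangement in that structure, though the record does not state the purpose explicitly.
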