Addgene plasmid #32668: pISceI Dusp6:memGFP
Depositing lab: Michael Tsang. Publication: The Rho kinase Rock2b establishes anteroposterior asymmetry of the ciliated Kupffer's vesicle in zebrafish. Wang G, Cadwallader AB, Jang DS, Tsang M, Yost HJ, Amack JD. Development. 2011 Jan;138(1):45-54. Epub 2010 Nov 23. 10.1242/dev.052985 PubMed 21098560.
Backbone
  Vector backbone: pSceImemGFP
  Backbone size w/o insert (bp): 4000
  Vector type: Zebrafish Transgenesis
Growth in bacteria
  Bacterial resistance: Ampicillin, 100 μg/mL
  Growth temperature: 37°C
  Growth strain: DH5alpha
  Copy number: Unknown
Gene/Insert
  Gene/Insert name: Dusp6 promoter (alt name: Dusp6)
  Species: D. rerio (zebrafish)
  Insert size (bp): 10000
  Entrez Gene: dusp6 (a.k.a. Mkp3, wu:fd99d09)
  Tag / fusion protein: EGFP (C terminal on backbone)
  Cloning method: Restriction Enzyme; 5′ cloning site KpnI (not destroyed); 3′ cloning site KpnI (not destroyed)
  Sequencing primers: 5′ T7; 3′ EGFP-N
Terms and licenses: Academic/Nonprofit Terms; Industry Terms: Not Available to Industry
How to cite: pISceI Dusp6:memGFP was a gift from Michael Tsang (Addgene plasmid # 32668 ; http://n2t.net/addgene:32668 ; RRID:Addgene_32668)
